Addgene plasmid #248925: pMSP1D1_mBlueberry2
Purpose: Bacterial expression of fluorescent membrane scaffold protein MSP1D1 fused to mBlueberry2 for nanodisc formation
Depositing lab: Michael Marty. Depositing organization: University of Arizona. Publication: Design of Fluorescent Membrane Scaffold Proteins for Nanodiscs. Cleveland E, Wolf AR, Chen S, Mohona FA, Kailat I, Tran BH, Lavanya SB; Primanis-Erickson N, Lin Y-C, Marty MT. ACS Chem Biol. (2026). doi: https://doi.org/10.1021/acschembio.6c00340.
Backbone
  Vector backbone: pET-28a(+)
  Backbone manufacturer: GenScript
  Backbone size w/o insert (bp): 5369
  Vector type: Bacterial Expression
Growth in bacteria
  Bacterial resistance: Kanamycin, 50 μg/mL
  Growth temperature: 37°C
  Growth strain: DH5alpha
  Copy number: High Copy
Gene/Insert
  Gene/Insert name: MSP1D1_mBlueberry2
  Species: E. coli
  Insert size (bp): 1350
  Promoter: T7 Promoter
  Tag / fusion protein: His (N terminal on insert)
  Cloning method: Restriction Enzyme; 5′ cloning site Nco1 (not destroyed); 3′ cloning site Hind III (not destroyed)
  Sequencing primers: 5′ TAATACGACTCACTATAGGG; 3′ GCTAGTTATTGCTCAGCGG
Resource information
  A portion of this plasmid was derived from a plasmid made by: Stephen Sligar (Addgene #20061), and the fluorescent protein sequence was derived from https://www.fpbase.org/protein/mblueberry2/ (DOI: 10.1021/bi700199g).
Terms and licenses: Academic/Nonprofit Terms; Industry Terms: Not Available to Industry
Depositor comments: Depositor recommends growing plasmid in the E. coli strain BL21 (DE3).
How to cite: pMSP1D1_mBlueberry2 was a gift from Michael Marty (Addgene plasmid # 248925 ; http://n2t.net/addgene:248925 ; RRID:Addgene_248925)
