[The description below was written by a language model from this plasmid's Addgene catalogue record and pLannotate feature annotations shown in this document.]
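Description:
pMSP1D1_mBlueberry2 is a bacterial expression plasmid built on the pET-28a(+) backbone for producing a fluorescent membrane scaffold protein in E. coli. It is propagated through a ColE1/pMB1-type origin accompanied by the bom region and the rop gene, and is selected with kanamycin via the aminoglycoside phosphotransferase (KanR) marker. An f1 origin is also present. The catalogue lists the plasmid as high copy, although rop normally moderates copy number in pET-type vectors. The annotated tetracycline-resistance and AmpR-promoter fragments are non-functional backbone remnants picked up by automated annotation.

The roughly 1.35 kb insert, cloned between NcoI and HindIII, sits downstream of a T7 promoter, a lac operator and the T7 gene 10 ribosome binding site, with a T7 terminator at the end. The plasmid's lacI gene supplies lac repressor, so expression is held off until IPTG induction in a host that provides T7 RNA polymerase; the depositor recommends BL21(DE3). The open reading frame starts with an N-terminal His tag, followed by MSP1D1, which the annotation tool recognises as an apolipoprotein A-I fragment (its best match is a gorilla ortholog, while the catalogue's "E. coli" species entry likely reflects the expression host). This is fused at its C-terminus to mBlueberry2, a Discosoma-derived blue fluorescent protein. A second His-tag fragment from the vector lies downstream of the insert, but the record does not show whether it is translated. The MSP portion was derived from an earlier MSP1D1 plasmid. The purified fusion is intended to wrap lipid bilayers into nanodiscs carrying an intrinsic blue fluorescent label on the scaffold belt.
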