Features (pLannotate 1.2.2; 21 found; start..end, strand, type, name):
     12..467     +  rep_origin     f1 ori (sequence partly withheld): f1 bacteriophage origin of replication; arrow indicates direction of (+) strand synthesis
    494..551     +  promoter       AmpR promoter (fragment): bla
    560..1375    -  CDS            KanR: aminoglycoside phosphotransferase; aph(3')-Ia; confers resistance to kanamycin in bacteria or G418 (Geneticin®) in eukaryotes
   1497..2085    +  rep_origin     ori: high-copy-number ColE1/pMB1/pBR322/pUC origin of replication
   2271..2413    -  misc_feature   bom: basis of mobility region from pBR322
   2515..2706    -  CDS            rop: Rop protein, which maintains plasmids at low copy number; rop
   2723..3103    +  CDS            YPB1_ECOLX: Protein predicted: Swiss-Prot protein existence level 4. From Escherichia coli.
   3175..3466    -  CDS            TcR (fragment): tetracycline efflux protein; tet; confers resistance to tetracycline
   3481..3502    -  protein_bind   CAP binding site: CAP binding activates transcription in the presence of cAMP. E. coli catabolite activator protein
   3515..4597    -  CDS            lacI: lac repressor; lacI; The lac repressor binds to the lac operator to inhibit transcription in E. coli. This inhibition can be relieved by adding lactose or isopropyl-β-D-thiogalactopyranoside (IPTG).
   4598..4675    -  promoter       lacI promoter: lacI
   4683..4962    -  CDS            TcR (fragment): tetracycline efflux protein; tet; confers resistance to tetracycline
   4984..5002    +  promoter       T7 promoter: promoter for bacteriophage T7 RNA polymerase
   5003..5027    +  protein_bind   lac operator: The lac repressor binds to the lac operator to inhibit transcription in E. coli. This inhibition can be relieved by adding lactose or isopropyl-β-D-thiogalactopyranoside (IPTG). lac repressor encoded by lacI
   5042..5064    +  RBS            RBS: efficient ribosome binding site from bacteriophage T7 gene 10 (Olins and Rangwala, 1989)
   5080..5096    +  CDS            9xHis (fragment): 9xHis affinity tag
   5140..5706    +  CDS            APOA1 (fragment): APOA1_GORGO - Experimental evidence at protein level: Swiss-Prot protein existence level 1. Participates in the reverse transport of cholesterol from tissues to the liver for excretion by promoting cholesterol efflux from tissues and by acting as a cofactor for the lecithin cholesterol acyltransferase (LCAT). As part of the SPAP complex, activates spermatozoa motility (By similarity). From Gorilla gorilla gorilla (Western lowland gorilla).
   5713..6414    +  CDS            mBlueberry2: mBlueberry2 is a basic (constitutively fluorescent) blue fluorescent protein published in 2007, derived from Discosoma. It has very low acid sensitivity.
   6433..6450    +  CDS            9xHis (fragment): 9xHis affinity tag
   6460..6509    +  CDS            SET1 (fragment): solubility-enhancement tag derived from T7 phage gene 10B
   6517..6564    +  terminator     T7 terminator: transcription terminator for bacteriophage T7 RNA polymerase
>Addgene plasmid #248925 | pMSP1D1_mBlueberry2 | addgene full sequence | sequence record 494372 | Addgene NGS Result
TGGCGAATGGG
[124 nt withheld, positions 12-135]
C
[91 nt withheld, positions 137-227]
A
[49 nt withheld, positions 229-277]
CCTTTGACGTTGGAGTCCACGTTCTTT
[37 nt withheld, positions 305-341]
ACCCTATCTCGGTCTATTCTTTTGATTTATAAGGGATTTTGCCGATTTCGGCCTATTGGTTAAAAAATGA
GCTGATTTAACAAAAATTTAACGCGAATTTTAACAAAATATTAACGTTTACAATTTCAGGTGGCACTTTT
CGGGGAAATGTGCGCGGAACCCCTATTTGTTTATTTTTCTAAATACATTCAAATATGTATCCGCTCATGA
ATTAATTCTTAGAAAAACTCATCGAGCATCAAATGAAACTGCAATTTATTCATATCAGGATTATCAATAC
CATATTTTTGAAAAAGCCGTTTCTGTAATGAAGGAGAAAACTCACCGAGGCAGTTCCATAGGATGGCAAG
ATCCTGGTATCGGTCTGCGATTCCGACTCGTCCAACATCAATACAACCTATTAATTTCCCCTCGTCAAAA
ATAAGGTTATCAAGTGAGAAATCACCATGAGTGACGACTGAATCCGGTGAGAATGGCAAAAGTTTATGCA
TTTCTTTCCAGACTTGTTCAACAGGCCAGCCATTACGCTCGTCATCAAAATCACTCGCATCAACCAAACC
GTTATTCATTCGTGATTGCGCCTGAGCGAGACGAAATACGCGATCGCTGTTAAAAGGACAATTACAAACA
GGAATCGAATGCAACCGGCGCAGGAACACTGCCAGCGCATCAACAATATTTTCACCTGAATCAGGATATT
CTTCTAATACCTGGAATGCTGTTTTCCCGGGGATCGCAGTGGTGAGTAACCATGCATCATCAGGAGTACG
GATAAAATGCTTGATGGTCGGAAGAGGCATAAATTCCGTCAGCCAGTTTAGTCTGACCATCTCATCTGTA
ACATCATTGGCAACGCTACCTTTGCCATGTTTCAGAAACAACTCTGGCGCATCGGGCTTCCCATACAATC
GATAGATTGTCGCACCTGATTGCCCGACATTATCGCGAGCCCATTTATACCCATATAAATCAGCATCCAT
GTTGGAATTTAATCGCGGCCTAGAGCAAGACGTTTCCCGTTGAATATGGCTCATAACACCCCTTGTATTA
CTGTTTATGTAAGCAGACAGTTTTATTGTTCATGACCAAAATCCCTTAACGTGAGTTTTCGTTCCACTGA
GCGTCAGACCCCGTAGAAAAGATCAAAGGATCTTCTTGAGATCCTTTTTTTCTGCGCGTAATCTGCTGCT
TGCAAACAAAAAAACCACCGCTACCAGCGGTGGTTTGTTTGCCGGATCAAGAGCTACCAACTCTTTTTCC
GAAGGTAACTGGCTTCAGCAGAGCGCAGATACCAAATACTGTCCTTCTAGTGTAGCCGTAGTTAGGCCAC
CACTTCAAGAACTCTGTAGCACCGCCTACATACCTCGCTCTGCTAATCCTGTTACCAGTGGCTGCTGCCA
GTGGCGATAAGTCGTGTCTTACCGGGTTGGACTCAAGACGATAGTTACCGGATAAGGCGCAGCGGTCGGG
CTGAACGGGGGGTTCGTGCACACAGCCCAGCTTGGAGCGAACGACCTACACCGAACTGAGATACCTACAG
CGTGAGCTATGAGAAAGCGCCACGCTTCCCGAAGGGAGAAAGGCGGACAGGTATCCGGTAAGCGGCAGGG
TCGGAACAGGAGAGCGCACGAGGGAGCTTCCAGGGGGAAACGCCTGGTATCTTTATAGTCCTGTCGGGTT
TCGCCACCTCTGACTTGAGCGTCGATTTTTGTGATGCTCGTCAGGGGGGCGGAGCCTATGGAAAAACGCC
AGCAACGCGGCCTTTTTACGGTTCCTGGCCTTTTGCTGGCCTTTTGCTCACATGTTCTTTCCTGCGTTAT
CCCCTGATTCTGTGGATAACCGTATTACCGCCTTTGAGTGAGCTGATACCGCTCGCCGCAGCCGAACGAC
CGAGCGCAGCGAGTCAGTGAGCGAGGAAGCGGAAGAGCGCCTGATGCGGTATTTTCTCCTTACGCATCTG
TGCGGTATTTCACACCGCATATATGGTGCACTCTCAGTACAATCTGCTCTGATGCCGCATAGTTAAGCCA
GTATACACTCCGCTATCGCTACGTGACTGGGTCATGGCTGCGCCCCGACACCCGCCAACACCCGCTGACG
CGCCCTGACGGGCTTGTCTGCTCCCGGCATCCGCTTACAGACAAGCTGTGACCGTCTCCGGGAGCTGCAT
GTGTCAGAGGTTTTCACCGTCATCACCGAAACGCGCGAGGCAGCTGCGGTAAAGCTCATCAGCGTGGTCG
TGAAGCGATTCACAGATGTCTGCCTGTTCATCCGCGTCCAGCTCGTTGAGTTTCTCCAGAAGCGTTAATG
TCTGGCTTCTGATAAAGCGGGCCATGTTAAGGGCGGTTTTTTCCTGTTTGGTCACTGATGCCTCCGTGTA
AGGGGGATTTCTGTTCATGGGGGTAATGATACCGATGAAACGAGAGAGGATGCTCACGATACGGGTTACT
GATGATGAACATGCCCGGTTACTGGAACGTTGTGAGGGTAAACAACTGGCGGTATGGATGCGGCGGGACC
AGAGAAAAATCACTCAGGGTCAATGCCAGCGCTTCGTTAATACAGATGTAGGTGTTCCACAGGGTAGCCA
GCAGCATCCTGCGATGCAGATCCGGAACATAATGGTGCAGGGCGCTGACTTCCGCGTTTCCAGACTTTAC
GAAACACGGAAACCGAAGACCATTCATGTTGTTGCTCAGGTCGCAGACGTTTTGCAGCAGCAGTCGCTTC
ACGTTCGCTCGCGTATCGGTGATTCATTCTGCTAACCAGTAAGGCAACCCCGCCAGCCTAGCCGGGTCCT
CAACGACAGGAGCACGATCATGCGCACCCGTGGGGCCGCCATGCCGGCGATAATGGCCTGCTTCTCGCCG
AAACGTTTGGTGGCGGGACCAGTGACGAAGGCTTGAGCGAGGGCGTGCAAGATTCCGAATACCGCAAGCG
ACAGGCCGATCATCGTCGCGCTCCAGCGAAAGCGGTCCTCGCCGAAAATGACCCAGAGCGCTGCCGGCAC
CTGTCCTACGAGTTGCATGATAAAGAAGACAGTCATAAGTGCGGCGACGATAGTCATGCCCCGCGCCCAC
CGGAAGGAGCTGACTGGGTTGAAGGCTCTCAAGGGCATCGGTCGAGATCCCGGTGCCTAATGAGTGAGCT
AACTTACATTAATTGCGTTGCGCTCACTGCCCGCTTTCCAGTCGGGAAACCTGTCGTGCCAGCTGCATTA
ATGAATCGGCCAACGCGCGGGGAGAGGCGGTTTGCGTATTGGGCGCCAGGGTGGTTTTTCTTTTCACCAG
TGAGACGGGCAACAGCTGATTGCCCTTCACCGCCTGGCCCTGAGAGAGTTGCAGCAAGCGGTCCACGCTG
GTTTGCCCCAGCAGGCGAAAATCCTGTTTGATGGTGGTTAACGGCGGGATATAACATGAGCTGTCTTCGG
TATCGTCGTATCCCACTACCGAGATATCCGCACCAACGCGCAGCCCGGACTCGGTAATGGCGCGCATTGC
GCCCAGCGCCATCTGATCGTTGGCAACCAGCATCGCAGTGGGAACGATGCCCTCATTCAGCATTTGCATG
GTTTGTTGAAAACCGGACATGGCACTCCAGTCGCCTTCCCGTTCCGCTATCGGCTGAATTTGATTGCGAG
TGAGATATTTATGCCAGCCAGCCAGACGCAGACGCGCCGAGACAGAACTTAATGGGCCCGCTAACAGCGC
GATTTGCTGGTGACCCAATGCGACCAGATGCTCCACGCCCAGTCGCGTACCGTCTTCATGGGAGAAAATA
ATACTGTTGATGGGTGTCTGGTCAGAGACATCAAGAAATAACGCCGGAACATTAGTGCAGGCAGCTTCCA
CAGCAATGGCATCCTGGTCATCCAGCGGATAGTTAATGATCAGCCCACTGACGCGTTGCGCGAGAAGATT
GTGCACCGCCGCTTTACAGGCTTCGACGCCGCTTCGTTCTACCATCGACACCACCACGCTGGCACCCAGT
TGATCGGCGCGAGATTTAATCGCCGCGACAATTTGCGACGGCGCGTGCAGGGCCAGACTGGAGGTGGCAA
CGCCAATCAGCAACGACTGTTTGCCCGCCAGTTGTTGTGCCACGCGGTTGGGAATGTAATTCAGCTCCGC
CATCGCCGCTTCCACTTTTTCCCGCGTTTTCGCAGAAACGTGGCTGGCCTGGTTCACCACGCGGGAAACG
GTCTGATAAGAGACACCGGCATACTCTGCGACATCGTATAACGTTACTGGTTTCACATTCACCACCCTGA
ATTGACTCTCTTCCGGGCGCTATCATGCCATACCGCGAAAGGTTTTGCGCCATTCGATGGTGTCCGGGAT
CTCGACGCTCTCCCTTATGCGACTCCTGCATTAGGAAGCAGCCCAGTAGTAGGTTGAGGCCGTTGAGCAC
CGCCGCCGCAAGGAATGGTGCATGCAAGGAGATGGCGCCCAACAGTCCCCCGGCCACGGGGCCTGCCACC
ATACCCACGCCGAAACAAGCGCTCATGAGCCCGAAGTGGCGAGCCCGATCTTCCCCATCGGTGATGTCGG
CGATATAGGCGCCAGCAACCGCACCTGTGGCGCCGGTGATGCCGGCCACGATGCGTCCGGCGTAGAGGAT
CGAGATCTCGATCCCGCGAAATTAATACGACTCACTATAGGGGAATTGTGAGCGGATAACAATTCCCCTC
TAGAAATAATTTTGTTTAACTTTAAGAAGGAGATATACCATGGGACATCACCACCACCACCACCATGATT
ACGACATCCCGACAACCGAGAACCTGTACTTCCAGGGCAGCACCTTCAGCAAACTGCGCGAGCAGTTGGG
CCCAGTTACTCAGGAGTTCTGGGACAACCTGGAAAAGGAAACCGAGGGCCTCCGTCAAGAAATGAGCAAA
GATTTGGAGGAGGTCAAGGCAAAGGTGCAGCCTTACCTGGACGACTTCCAAAAGAAGTGGCAGGAGGAGA
TGGAACTGTACCGCCAAAAGGTGGAACCGTTGCGTGCTGAACTTCAGGAGGGCGCGCGCCAAAAGCTGCA
CGAACTGCAGGAGAAGTTGTCCCCGCTGGGCGAAGAGATGCGTGATAGAGCTCGTGCGCACGTGGATGCG
CTGAGAACGCACCTGGCTCCGTACAGCGACGAATTGAGACAACGTCTGGCGGCACGCCTGGAGGCACTGA
AAGAAAATGGCGGTGCGCGTCTTGCGGAATATCATGCTAAGGCCACCGAGCATTTGTCGACCCTGAGCGA
AAAAGCGAAGCCGGCACTTGAAGATCTGCGCCAAGGTCTGCTGCCGGTGCTGGAAAGTTTCAAAGTGAGC
TTTCTGAGTGCGTTGGAGGAGTACACTAAAAAACTGAACACCCAGCAGGGTTCTAAAGGTGAAGAAAACA
ACGTGGCGATTATCAAAGAGTTCATGCGTTTTAAGGTGCACATGGAAGGGAGCGTTAATGGTCATGAGTT
CGAGATCGAAGGCGAGGGCGAGGGTAGACCTTACGAGGGCACCCAAACCGCAAAATTGAAGGTGACCAAA
GGCGGTCCGCTCCCATTCGCCTGGGATATCCTGTCTCCGCAGTTTCTGTTTGGTTCGAAAGTTTATATCA
AGCACCCGGCGGATATTCCGGATTACTTCAAATTGTCCTTCCCGGAAGGTTTTAAGTGGGAGCGTGTTAT
GAATTTCGAGGACGGCGGTGTCGTGACTGTAACGCAAGACTCTAGCCTGCAGGACGGCGTTTTTATTTAT
AAGGTGAAGTTACGTGGCACCAATTTCCCGAGCGATGGACCGGTTATGCAGAAAAAGACGATGGGTTGGG
AAGCGTTTAGCGAGCGCATGTACCCGGAGGACGGCGCTCTGAAGTCCGAGATCAAGACTCGCTTGAAGCT
GAAAGACGGTGGCCACTACGACGCTGAGGTGAAGACCACCTACAAAGCGAAAAAACCGGTTCAGCTGCCG
GGTGCGTATAACGTTAACATTAAGCTGGATATCGTGAGCCACAACGAAGACTACACCATTGTTGAACAAT
ATGAACGTGCAGAGGGCCGTCATAGCACCGGTGGTATGGATGAACTGTATAAATAAGCGGCCGCACTCGA
GCACCACCACCACCACCACTGAGATCCGGCTGCTAACAAAGCCCGAAAGGAAGCTGAGTTGGCTGCTGCC
ACCGCTGAGCAATAACTAGCATAACCCCTTGGGGCCTCTAAACGGGTCTTGAGGGGTTTTTTGCTGAAAG
GAGGAACTATATCCGGAT
