>Addgene plasmid #248925 | pMSP1D1_mBlueberry2 | depositor partial sequence | sequence record 491066 | MSP1D1 gene
ATGGGTCATCATCATCATCATCATCACGATTATGATATTCCTACTACTGAGAATTTGTATTTTCAGGGTT
CTACCTTCAGTAAACTTCGCGAACAACTGGGCCCCGTGACGCAGGAATTCTTCGACAACCTGGAAAAAGA
AACCGAGGGACTGCGTCAGGAAATGTCCAAAGATCTAGAAGAGGTGAAGGCCAAGGTTCAGCCATATCTC
GATGACTTTCAGAAAAAATTCCAGGAAGAGATGGAATTATATCGTCAAAAGGTGGAACCGCTGCGTGCGG
AACTGCAAGAGGGAGCAAGACAAAAACTCCATGAGCTCCAAGAGAAGCTCAGCCCATTAGGCGAAGAAAT
GCGCGATCGCGCCCGTGCACATGTTGATGCACTCCGGACTCATTTGGCGCCGTATTCGGATGAACTTCGC
CAGCGTTTGGCCGCACGTCTCGAGGCGCTGAAAGAAAACGGGGGTGCCCGCTTGGCTGAGTACCACGCGA
AAGCGACAGAACACCTGAGCACCTTGAGCGAAAAAGCGAAACCGGCGCTGGAAGATCTACGCCAGGGCTT
ATTGCCTGTTCTTGAGAGCTTTAAAGTCAGTTTTCTGTCAGCTCTGGAAGAATATACTAAAAAGCTGAAT
ACCCAG
