>Addgene plasmid #248925 | pMSP1D1_mBlueberry2 | depositor partial sequence | sequence record 491067 | mBlueberry gene
TCTAAAGGTGAAGAAAACAACGTGGCGATTATCAAAGAGTTCATGCGTTTTAAGGTGCACATGGAAGGGA
GCGTTAATGGTCATGAGTTCGAGATCGAAGGCGAGGGCGAGGGTAGACCTTACGAGGGCACCCAAACCGC
AAAATTGAAGGTGACCAAAGGCGGTCCGCTCCCATTCGCCTGGGATATCCTGTCTCCGCAGTTTCTGTTT
GGTTCGAAAGTTTATATCAAGCACCCGGCGGATATTCCGGATTACTTCAAATTGTCCTTCCCGGAAGGTT
TTAAGTGGGAGCGTGTTATGAATTTCGAGGACGGCGGTGTCGTGACTGTAACGCAAGACTCTAGCCTGCA
GGACGGCGTTTTTATTTATAAGGTGAAGTTACGTGGCACCAATTTCCCGAGCGATGGACCGGTTATGCAG
AAAAAGACGATGGGTTGGGAAGCGTTTAGCGAGCGCATGTACCCGGAGGACGGCGCTCTGAAGTCCGAGA
TCAAGACTCGCTTGAAGCTGAAAGACGGTGGCCACTACGACGCTGAGGTGAAGACCACCTACAAAGCGAA
AAAACCGGTTCAGCTGCCGGGTGCGTATAACGTTAACATTAAGCTGGATATCGTGAGCCACAACGAAGAC
TACACCATTGTTGAACAATATGAACGTGCAGAGGGCCGTCATAGCACCGGTGGTATGGATGAACTGTATA
AA
